>Addgene plasmid #223338 | PX2 | addgene full sequence | sequence record 455587 | Addgene NGS Result
TTACTTATCGTCATCGTCCTTGTAATCGATGTCGTGATCCTTATAGTCTCCATCATGGTCTTTGTAGTCC
ATGGTACCGGATCCACTAGTATTTAAATGTCGACCCCGGGCCCCTGCAGAAGCTTCTAAGCATAATCAGG
CACATCATAAGGGTATCCGGCGCTGCCAGCGTAGTCAGGCACATCATAGGGGTAGGATCCTGTGCCGGCG
TAATCAGGCACGTCATAGGGATACATGCCGCTCCCTCCCTTTTCGGCAGACCGCAGACTGATTTCTCCGC
CCATCCAGGGTTTGATAACTCCGTCCTGTTCCAGCAGCAGGGCTCCCTGTTTATCAATCCCCCGGCTAAT
CCCGAAAATCTCTTTGTCCCCAATGATCAGCTTCACGGGTCTATTGATGAAGTTATCCAGCTTCTCCCAC
CGTGGCAGATATGGAGCCAGGCCTTCCTGCTCGAACAGTTCCAGGGCTGCCCGCAGCTCTCGGATCAGCG
TAGCGGCCAGAGTATTCCTGTCCAGGTTAATCCCTGCTTCCTGCAGTGTGATCCAGCCCTGATTGACCAC
GCTTTCCTCCACGCGCCTCATAGCCACGTTAATCCCGGCGCCAATGACGATCTGTGCAGCATCGCCTGTT
ATTCCGGCCAGCTCCACCAGGATGCCTGCCAGCTTTCTATCCTGCAGATACAGGTCATTGGGCCATTTGA
CTCGCACCTTGTCTGCTCCCAGCTTTCGCAGCGCTTCTGCCATGACAATTCCGATGACCGGGCCCAGGCC
GATTGCTGCTGGTCCCCGCTTCAGGCGCCAAAACATACTCAGGTACAGGTTAGCTCCAAAAGGAGAGAAC
CATTTCCTCCCTCTGCTTCCTCTCCCTGCCTGCTGATATTCTGCAATGCAAGCATCCCCACTCTTCAGCT
CGCCGATTCGATCCAGCAGGTACTGATTGGTGGAGTCGACCACAGGCAGGACTGCCACGCTCCCGCCGTC
CAGCTGTCCCAGAATCTGTTTAGCGTTCAGCAGCGGGATAGGCTCGGGCAGAGAGTAGCCCTTTCCGGGC
ACGGTGAACACGTCCACGCCCCAGTCGCGCAGAGTCTGAATGTGCTTGTTGATAGCGGCCCTGGACATGC
CCAGGGTTTCTCCCAGCTGTTCGCCACTATGGAACTCGCCATTAGCCAGGAGAGCGATCAGCTTCAGAGG
CACAGTATTGTCTTTCATCTTGTACAGCTCGTCCATGCCGAGAGTGATCCCGGCGGCGGTCACGAACTCC
AGCAGGACCATGTGATCGCGCTTCTCGTTGGGGTCTTTGCTCAGGGCGGACTGGGTGCTCAGGTAGTGGT
TGTCGGGCAGCAGCACGGGGCCGTCGCCGATGGGGGTGTTCTGCTGGTAGTGGTCGGCGAGCTGCACGCT
GCCGTCCTCGATGTTGTGGCGGATCTTGAAGTTCACCTTGATGCCGTTCTTCTGCTTGTCGGCCATGATA
TAGACGTTGTGGCTGTTGTAGTTGTACTCCAGCTTGTGCCCCAGGATGTTGCCGTCCTCCTTGAAGTCGA
TGCCCTTCAGCTCGATGCGGTTCACCAGGGTGTCGCCCTCGAACTTCACCTCGGCGCGGGTCTTGTAGTT
GCCGTCGTCCTTGAAGAAGATGGTGCGCTCCTGGACGTAGCCTTCGGGCATGGCGGACTTGAAGAAGTCG
TGCTGCTTCATGTGGTCGGGGTAGCGGCTGAAGCACTGCACGCCGTAGGTCAGGGTGGTCACGAGGGTGG
GCCAGGGCACGGGCAGCTTGCCGGTGGTGCAGATGAACTTCAGGGTCAGCTTGCCGTAGGTGGCATCGCC
CTCGCCCTCGCCGGACACGCTGAACTTGTGGCCGTTTACGTCGCCGTCCAGCTCGACCAGGATGGGCACC
ACCCCGGTGAACAGCTCCTCGCCCTTGCTCACCATACTAGTCTGAGAGAGAAGAATAGCAGTCAGAACCT
GAAGAGACTTCAATCCTCCTCCTTTCTTCTTTTTCGTGGTTATCTTTGCATTTTGATCAGTTGCAGTCAG
CTTTTCCAAAGTCTCATCATCATCACTCTGACCATTGCAAAGACGCGAAGAATCAGGCCTCCGGGAAGCG
ACCCTTGATTTCAGGTAAACAGCAGTTCCACCAGCAGCTACAATCCCAGCCGCAAGCAGTATAGATTTCC
GTCTTGACGCTACAAGACCCCGACCCCGCTCAGTTAACTGCAATAGTTGAAGTGAAGGCATAAGCTTTCT
AGAGTCGATTTGGTGTATCGAGATTGGTTATGAAATTCAGATGCTAGTGTAATGTATTGGTAATTTGGGA
AGATATAATAGGAAGCAAGGCTATTTATCCATTTCTGAAAAGGCGAAATGGCGTCACCGCGAGCGTCACG
CGCATTCCGTTCTTGCTGTAAAGCGTTGTTTGGTACACTTTTGACTAGCGAGGCTTGGCGTGTCAGCGTA
TCTATTCAAAAGTCGTTAATGGCTGCGGATCAAGAAAAAGTTGGAATAGAAACAGAATACCCGCGAAATT
CAGGCCCGGTTGCCATGTCCTACACGCCGAAATAAACGACCAAATTAGTAGAAAAATAAAAACTGACTCG
GATACTTACGTCACGTCTTGCGCACTGATTTGAAAAATCTCCCTCGATCGAGAAAGAGATCAATGTTGAG
CTGCTTCAAAAGCAATGGGATTGACCAGCTCGCGGATCCTACAGGCCAAATTCGCTCTTAGCCGTACAAT
ATTACTCACCGGTGCGATGCCCCCCATCGTAGGTGAAGGTGGAAATTAATGATCCATCTTGAGACCACAG
GCCCACAACAGCTACCAGTTTCCTCAAGGGTCCACCAAAAACGTAAGCGCTTACGTACATGGTCGATAAG
AAAAGGCAATTTGTAGATGTTAACATCCAACGTCGCTTTCAGGGATCCTACAGGCCAAATTCGCTCTTAG
CCGTACAATATTACTCACCGGTGCGATGCCCCCCATCGTAGGTGAAGGTGGAAATTAATGATCCATCTTG
AGACCACAGGCCCACAACAGCTACCAGTTTCCTCAAGGGTCCACCAAAAACGTAAGCGCTTACGTACATG
GTCGATAAGAAAAGGCAATTTGTAGATGTTAACATCCAACGTCGCTTTCAGGGATCCGCGAGCTTATCGA
TACCGTGGCACTGGCCGTCGTTTTACAACGTCGTGACTGGGAAAACCCTGGCGTTACCCAACTTAATCGC
CTTGCAGCACATCCCCCTTTCGCCAGCTGGCGTAATAGCGAAGAGGCCCGCACCGATCGCCCTTCCCAAC
AGTTGCGCAGCCTGAATGGCGAATGCTAGAGCAGCTTGAGCTTGGATCAGATTGTCGTTTCCCGCCTTCA
GTTTAAACTATCAGTGTTTGACAGGATATATTGGCGGGTAAACCTAAGAGAAAAGAGCGTTTATTAGAAT
AATCGGATATTTAAAAGGGCGTGAAAAGGTTTATCCGTTCGTCCATTTGTATGTGCATGCCAACCACAGG
GTTCCCCTCGGGATCAAAGTACTTTGATCCAACCCCTCCGCTGCTATAGTGCAGTCGGCTTCTGACGTTC
AGTGCAGCCGTCTTCTGAAAACGACATGTCGCACAAGTCCTAAGTTACGCGACAGGCTGCCGCCCTGCCC
TTTTCCTGGCGTTTTCTTGTCGCGTGTTTTAGTCGCATAAAGTAGAATACTTGCGACTAGAACCGGAGAC
ATTACGCCATGAACAAGAGCGCCGCCGCTGGCCTGCTGGGCTATGCCCGCGTCAGCACCGACGACCAGGA
CTTGACCAACCAACGGGCCGAACTGCACGCGGCCGGCTGCACCAAGCTGTTTTCCGAGAAGATCACCGGC
ACCAGGCGCGACCGCCCGGAGCTGGCCAGGATGCTTGACCACCTACGCCCTGGCGACGTTGTGACAGTGA
CCAGGCTAGACCGCCTGGCCCGCAGCACCCGCGACCTACTGGACATTGCCGAGCGCATCCAGGAGGCCGG
CGCGGGCCTGCGTAGCCTGGCAGAGCCGTGGGCCGACACCACCACGCCGGCCGGCCGCATGGTGTTGACC
GTGTTCGCCGGCATTGCCGAGTTCGAGCGTTCCCTAATCATCGACCGCACCCGGAGCGGGCGCGAGGCCG
CCAAGGCCCGAGGCGTGAAGTTTGGCCCCCGCCCTACCCTCACCCCGGCACAGATCGCGCACGCCCGCGA
GCTGATCGACCAGGAAGGCCGCACCGTGAAAGAGGCGGCTGCACTGCTTGGCGTGCATCGCTCGACCCTG
TACCGCGCACTTGAGCGCAGCGAGGAAGTGACGCCCACCGAGGCCAGGCGGCGCGGTGCCTTCCGTGAGG
ACGCATTGACCGAGGCCGACGCCCTGGCGGCCGCCGAGAATGAACGCCAAGAGGAACAAGCATGAAACCG
CACCAGGACGGCCAGGACGAACCGTTTTTCATTACCGAAGAGATCGAGGCGGAGATGATCGCGGCCGGGT
ACGTGTTCGAGCCGCCCGCGCACGTCTCAACCGTGCGGCTGCATGAAATCCTGGCCGGTTTGTCTGATGC
CAAGCTGGCGGCCTGGCCGGCCAGCTTGGCCGCTGAAGAAACCGAGCGCCGCCGTCTAAAAAGGTGATGT
GTATTTGAGTAAAACAGCTTGCGTCATGCGGTCGCTGCGTATATGATGCGATGAGTAAATAAACAAATAC
GCAAGGGGAACGCATGAAGGTTATCGCTGTACTTAACCAGAAAGGCGGGTCAGGCAAGACGACCATCGCA
ACCCATCTAGCCCGCGCCCTGCAACTCGCCGGGGCCGATGTTCTGTTAGTCGATTCCGATCCCCAGGGCA
GTGCCCGCGATTGGGCGGCCGTGCGGGAAGATCAACCGCTAACCGTTGTCGGCATCGACCGCCCGACGAT
TGACCGCGACGTGAAGGCCATCGGCCGGCGCGACTTCGTAGTGATCGACGGAGCGCCCCAGGCGGCGGAC
TTGGCTGTGTCCGCGATCAAGGCAGCCGACTTCGTGCTGATTCCGGTGCAGCCAAGCCCTTACGACATAT
GGGCCACCGCCGACCTGGTGGAGCTGGTTAAGCAGCGCATTGAGGTCACGGATGGAAGGCTACAAGCGGC
CTTTGTCGTGTCGCGGGCGATCAAAGGCACGCGCATCGGCGGTGAGGTTGCCGAGGCGCTGGCCGGGTAC
GAGCTGCCCATTCTTGAGTCCCGTATCACGCAGCGCGTGAGCTACCCAGGCACTGCCGCCGCCGGCACAA
CCGTTCTTGAATCAGAACCCGAGGGCGACGCTGCCCGCGAGGTCCAGGCGCTGGCCGCTGAAATTAAATC
AAAACTCATTTGAGTTAATGAGGTAAAGAGAAAATGAGCAAAAGCACAAACACGCTAAGTGCCGGCCGTC
CGAGCGCACGCAGCAGCAAGGCTGCAACGTTGGCCAGCCTGGCAGACACGCCAGCCATGAAGCGGGTCAA
CTTTCAGTTGCCGGCGGAGGATCACACCAAGCTGAAGATGTACGCGGTACGCCAAGGCAAGACCATTACC
GAGCTGCTATCTGAATACATCGCGCAGCTACCAGAGTAAATGAGCAAATGAATAAATGAGTAGATGAATT
TTAGCGGCTAAAGGAGGCGGCATGGAAAATCAAGAACAACCAGGCACCGACGCCGTGGAATGCCCCATGT
GTGGAGGAACGGGCGGTTGGCCAGGCGTAAGCGGCTGGGTTGCCTGCCGGCCCTGCAATGGCACTGGAAC
CCCCAAGCCCGAGGAATCGGCGTGAGCGGTCGCAAACCATCCGGCCCGGTACAAATCGGCGCGGCGCTGG
GTGATGACCTGGTGGAGAAGTTGAAGGCCGCGCAGGCCGCCCAGCGGCAACGCATCGAGGCAGAAGCACG
CCCCGGTGAATCGTGGCAAGCGGCCGCTGATCGAATCCGCAAAGAATCCCGGCAACCGCCGGCAGCCGGT
GCGCCGTCGATTAGGAAGCCGCCCAAGGGCGACGAGCAACCAGATTTTTTCGTTCCGATGCTCTATGACG
TGGGCACCCGCGATAGTCGCAGCATCATGGACGTGGCCGTTTTCCGTCTGTCGAAGCGTGACCGACGAGC
TGGCGAGGTGATCCGCTACGAGCTTCCAGACGGGCACGTAGAGGTTTCCGCAGGGCCGGCCGGCATGGCC
AGTGTGTGGGATTACGACCTGGTACTGATGGCGGTTTCCCATCTAACCGAATCCATGAACCGATACCGGG
AAGGGAAGGGAGACAAGCCCGGCCGCGTGTTCCGTCCACACGTTGCGGACGTACTCAAGTTCTGCCGGCG
AGCCGATGGCGGAAAGCAGAAAGACGACCTGGTAGAAACCTGCATTCGGTTAAACACCACGCACGTTGCC
ATGCAGCGTACGAAGAAGGCCAAGAACGGCCGCCTGGTGACGGTATCCGAGGGTGAAGCCTTGATTAGCC
GCTACAAGATCGTAAAGAGCGAAACCGGGCGGCCGGAGTACATCGAGATCGAGCTAGCTGATTGGATGTA
CCGCGAGATCACAGAAGGCAAGAACCCGGACGTGCTGACGGTTCACCCCGATTACTTTTTGATCGATCCC
GGCATCGGCCGTTTTCTCTACCGCCTGGCACGCCGCGCCGCAGGCAAGGCAGAAGCCAGATGGTTGTTCA
AGACGATCTACGAACGCAGTGGCAGCGCCGGAGAGTTCAAGAAGTTCTGTTTCACCGTGCGCAAGCTGAT
CGGGTCAAATGACCTGCCGGAGTACGATTTGAAGGAGGAGGCGGGGCAGGCTGGCCCGATCCTAGTCATG
CGCTACCGCAACCTGATCGAGGGCGAAGCATCCGCCGGTTCCTAATGTACGGAGCAGATGCTAGGGCAAA
TTGCCCTAGCAGGGGAAAAAGGTCGAAAAGGTCTCTTTCCTGTGGATAGCACGTACATTGGGAACCCAAA
GCCGTACATTGGGAACCGGAACCCGTACATTGGGAACCCAAAGCCGTACATTGGGAACCGGTCACACATG
TAAGTGACTGATATAAAAGAGAAAAAAGGCGATTTTTCCGCCTAAAACTCTTTAAAACTTATTAAAACTC
TTAAAACCCGCCTGGCCTGTGCATAACTGTCTGGCCAGCGCACAGCCGAAGAGCTGCAAAAAGCGCCTAC
CCTTCGGTCGCTGCGCTCCCTACGCCCCGCCGCTTCGCGTCGGCCTATCGCGGCCGCTGGCCGCTCAAAA
ATGGCTGGCCTACGGCCAGGCAATCTACCAGGGCGCGGACAAGCCGCGCCGTCGCCACTCGACCGCCGGC
GCCCACATCAAGGCACCCTGCCTCGCGCGTTTCGGTGATGACGGTGAAAACCTCTGACACATGCAGCTCC
CGGAGACGGTCACAGCTTGTCTGTAAGCGGATGCCGGGAGCAGACAAGCCCGTCAGGGCGCGTCAGCGGG
TGTTGGCGGGTGTCGGGGCGCAGCCATGACCCAGTCACGTAGCGATAGCGGAGTGTATACTGGCTTAACT
ATGCGGCATCAGAGCAGATTGTACTGAGAGTGCACCATATGCGGTGTGAAATACCGCACAGATGCGTAAG
GAGAAAATACCGCATCAGGCGCTCTTCCGCTTCCTCGCTCACTGACTCGCTGCGCTCGGTCGTTCGGCTG
CGGCGAGCGGTATCAGCTCACTCAAAGGCGGTAATACGGTTATCCACAGAATCAGGGGATAACGCAGGAA
AGAACATGTGAGCAAAAGGCCAGCAAAAGGCCAGGAACCGTAAAAAGGCCGCGTTGCTGGCGTTTTTCCA
TAGGCTCCGCCCCCCTGACGAGCATCACAAAAATCGACGCTCAAGTCAGAGGTGGCGAAACCCGACAGGA
CTATAAAGATACCAGGCGTTTCCCCCTGGAAGCTCCCTCGTGCGCTCTCCTGTTCCGACCCTGCCGCTTA
CCGGATACCTGTCCGCCTTTCTCCCTTCGGGAAGCGTGGCGCTTTCTCATAGCTCACGCTGTAGGTATCT
CAGTTCGGTGTAGGTCGTTCGCTCCAAGCTGGGCTGTGTGCACGAACCCCCCGTTCAGCCCGACCGCTGC
GCCTTATCCGGTAACTATCGTCTTGAGTCCAACCCGGTAAGACACGACTTATCGCCACTGGCAGCAGCCA
CTGGTAACAGGATTAGCAGAGCGAGGTATGTAGGCGGTGCTACAGAGTTCTTGAAGTGGTGGCCTAACTA
CGGCTACACTAGAAGGACAGTATTTGGTATCTGCGCTCTGCTGAAGCCAGTTACCTTCGGAAAAAGAGTT
GGTAGCTCTTGATCCGGCAAACAAACCACCGCTGGTAGCGGTGGTTTTTTTGTTTGCAAGCAGCAGATTA
CGCGCAGAAAAAAAGGATCTCAAGAAGATCCTTTGATCTTTTCTACGGGGTCTGACGCTCAGTGGAACGA
AAACTCACGTTAAGGAAGGTGCGAACAAGTCCCTGATATGAGATCATGTTTGTCATCTGGAGCCATAGAA
CAGGGTTCATC
[978 nt withheld, positions 8482-9459]
TAAAAACTGGGGATAACGCCTTAAATGGCGAAGAAACGGTCTAAATAGGCTGATTCAAGGCATTTACGGG
AGAAAAAATCGGCTCAAACATGAAGAAATGAAATGACTGAGTCAGCCGAGAAGAATTTCCCCGCTTATTC
GCACCTTCCTTAAGGGATTTTGGTCATGCATTCTAGGTACTAAAACAATTCATCCAGTAAAATATAATAT
TTTATTTTCTCCCAATCAGGCTTGATCCCCAGTAAGTCAAAAAATAGCTCGACATACTGTTCTTCCCCGA
TATCCTCCCTGATCGACCGGACGCAGAAGGCAATGTCATACCACTTGTCCGCCCTGCCGCTTCTCCCAAG
ATCAATAAAGCCACTTACTTTGCCATCTTTCACAAAGATGTTGCTGTCTCCCAGGTCGCCGTGGGAAAAG
ACAAGTTCCTCTTCGGGCTTTTCCGTCTTTAAAAAATCATACAGCTCGCGCGGATCTTTAAATGGAGTGT
CTTCTTCCCAGTTTTCGCAATCCACATCGGCCAGATCGTTATTCAGTAAGTAATCCAATTCGGCTAAGCG
GCTGTCTAAGCTATTCGTATAGGGACAATCCGATATGTCGATGGAGTGAAAGAGCCTGATGCACTCCGCA
TACAGCTCGATAATCTTTTCAGGGCTTTGTTCATCTTCATACTCTTCCGAGCAAAGGACGCCATCGGCCT
CACTCATGAGCAGATTGCTCCAGCCATCATGCCGTTCAAAGTGCAGGACCTTTGGAACAGGCAGCTTTCC
TTCCAGCCATAGCATCATGTCCTTTTCCCGTTCCACATCATAGGTGGTCCCTTTATACCGGCTGTCCGTC
ATTTTTAAATATAGGTTTTCATTTTCTCCCACCAGCTTATATACCTTAGCAGGAGACATTCCTTCCGTAT
CTTTTACGCAGCGGTATTTTTCGATCAGTTTTTTCAATTCCGGTGATATTCTCATTTTAGCCATTTATTA
TTTCCTTCCTCTTTTCTACAGTATTTAAAGATACCCCAAGAAGCTAATTATAACAAGACGAACTCCAATT
CACTGTTCCTTGCATTCTAAAACCTTAAATACCAGAAAACAGCTTTTTCAAAGTTGTTTTCAAAGTTGGC
GTATAACATAGTATCGACGGAGCCGATTTTGAAACCGCGGTGATCACAGGCAGCAACGCTCTGTCATCGT
TACAATCAACATGCTACCCTCCGCGAGATCATCCGTGTTTCAAACCCGGCAGCTTAGTTGCCGTTCTTCC
GAATAGCATCGGTAACATGAGCAAAGTCTGCCGCCTTACAACGGCTCTCCCGCTGACGCCGTCCCGGACT
GATGGGCTGCCTGTATCGAGTGGTGATTTTGTGCCGAGCTGCCGGTCGGGGAGCTGTTGGCTGGCTGGTG
GCAGGATATATTGTGGTGTAAACAAATTGACGCTTAGACAACTTAATAACACATTGCGGACGTTTTTAAT
GTACTGAATTAACGCCGAATTAATTCGGGGGATCTGGATTTTAGTACTGGATTTTGGTTTTAGGAATTAG
AAATTTTATTGATAGAAGTATTTTACAAATACAAATACATACTAAGGGTTTCTTATATGCTCAACACATG
AGCGAAACCCTATAGGAACCCTAATTCCCTTATCTGGGAACTACTCACACATTATTATGGAGAAACTCGA
GCTTGTCGATCGACAGATCCCGGTCGGCATCTACTCTATTTCTTTGCCCTCGGACGAGTGCTGGGGCGTC
GGTTTCCACTATCGGCGAGTACTTCTACACAGCCATCGGTCCAGACGGCCGCGCTTCTGCGGGCGATTTG
TGTACGCCCGACAGTCCCGGCTCCGGATCGGACGATTGCGTCGCATCGACCCTGCGCCCAAGCTGCATCA
TCGAAATTGCCGTCAACCAAGCTCTGATAGAGTTGGTCAAGACCAATGCGGAGCATATACGCCCGGAGTC
GTGGCGATCCTGCAAGCTCCGGATGCCTCCGCTCGAAGTAGCGCGTCTGCTGCTCCATACAAGCCAACCA
CGGCCTCCAGAAGAAGATGTTGGCGACCTCGTATTGGGAATCCCCGAACATCGCCTCGCTCCAGTCAATG
ACCGCTGTTATGCGGCCATTGTCCGTCAGGACATTGTTGGAGCCGAAATCCGCGTGCACGAGGTGCCGGA
CTTCGGGGCAGTCCTCGGCCCAAAGCATCAGCTCATCGAGAGCCTGCGCGACGGACGCACTGACGGTGTC
GTCCATCACAGTTTGCCAGTGATACACATGGGGATCAGCAATCGCGCATATGAAATCACGCCATGTAGTG
TATTGACCGATTCCTTGCGGTCCGAATGGGCCGAACCCGCTCGTCTGGCTAAGATCGGCCGCAGCGATCG
CATCCATAGCCTCCGCGACCGGTTGTAGAACAGCGGGCAGTTCGGTTTCAGGCAGGTCTTGCAACGTGAC
ACCCTGTGAACGGCGGGAGATGCAATAGGTCAGGCTCTCGCTAAACTCCCCAATGTCAAGCACTTCCGGA
ATCGGGAGCGCGGCCGATGCAAAGTGCCGATAAACATAACGATCTTTGTAGAAACCATCGGCGCAGCTAT
TTACCCGCAGGACATATCCACGCCCTCCTACATCGAAGCTGAAAGCACGAGATTCTTCGCCCTCCGAGAG
CTGCATCAGGTCGGAGACGCTGTCGAACTTTTCGATCAGAAACTTCTCGACAGACGTCGCGGTGAGTTCA
GGCTTTTTCATATCTCATTGCCCCCCGGATCTGCGAAAGCTCGAGAGAGATAGATTTGTAGAGAGAGACT
GGTGATTTCAGCGTGTCCTCTCCAAATGAAATGAACTTCCTTATATAGAGGAAGGGTCTTGCGAAGGATA
GTGGGATTGTGCGTCATCCCTTACGTCAGTGGAGATATCACATCAATCCACTTGCTTTGAAGACGTGGTT
GGAACGTCTTCTTTTTCCACGATGCTCCTCGTGGGTGGGGGTCCATCTTTGGGACCACTGTCGGCAGAGG
CATCTTGAACGATAGCCTTTCCTTTATCGCAATGATGGCATTTGTAGGTGCCACCTTCCTTTTCTACTGT
CCTTTTGATGAAGTGACAGATAGCTGGGCAATGGAATCCGAGGAGGTTTCCCGATATTACCCTTTGTTGA
AAAGTCTCAATAGCCCTTTGGTCTTCTGAGACTGTATCTTTGATATTCTTGGAGTAGACGAGAGTGTCGT
GCTCCACCATGTTGGCAAGCTGCTCTAGCCAATACGCAAACCGCCTCTCCCCGCGCGTTGGCCGATTCAT
TAATGCAGCTGGCACGACAGGTTTCCCGACTGGAAAGCGGGCAGTGAGCGCAACGCAATTAATGTGAGTT
AGCTCACTCATTAGGCACCCCAGGCTTTACACTTTATGCTTCCGGCTCGTATGTTGTGTGGAATTGTGAG
CGGATAACAATTTCACACAGGAAACAGCTATGACATGATTACGAATTCCCGATCTAGTAACATAGATGAC
ACCGCGCGCGATAATTTATCCTAGTTTGCGCGCTATATTTTGTTTTCTATCGCGTATTAAATGTATAATT
GCGGGACTCTAATCATAAAAACCCATCTCATAAATAACGTCATGCATTACATGTTAATTATTACATGCTT
AACGTAATTCAACAGAAATTATATGATAATCATCGCAAGACCGGCAACAGGATTCAATCTTAAGAAACTT
TATTGCCAAATGTTTGAACGATCGGGGAAATTCGAGCTC
Features (pLannotate 1.2.2; 27 found; start..end, strand, type, name):
    211..233     -  CDS            3xHA (fragment): three tandem HA epitope tags
    249..1208    -  CDS            TurboID: mutant of the E. coli biotin ligase BioID engineered for improved catalytic efficiency (Branon et al., 2018)
   1209..1925    -  CDS            EGFP: EGFP is a basic (constitutively fluorescent) green fluorescent protein published in 1996, derived from Aequorea victoria. It is reported to be a rapidly-maturing weak dimer with moderate acid sensitivity.
   1932..2231    -  CDS            ABCD1 (fragment): AB1D_ARATH - Also known as ACN2, CTS, PED3, PMP2, PXA1. Experimental evidence at protein level: Swiss-Prot protein existence level 1. Contributes to the transport of fatty acids and their derivatives (acyl CoAs) across the peroxisomal membrane. Provides acetate to the glyoxylate cycle in developing seedlings. Involved in pollen tube elongation, ovule fertilization, and seeds germination after imbibition (controls the switch between the opposing developmental programs of dormancy and germination), probably by promoting beta-oxidation of storage lipids during gluconeogenesis. Required for biosyn
   2246..2626    -  promoter       MAS promoter: mannopine synthase promoter (Velten et al., 1984)
   3159..3313    +  CDS            lacZα (fragment): LacZα fragment of β-galactosidase; lacZ fragment
   3379..3403    +  misc_feature   RB T-DNA repeat: right border repeat from nopaline C58 T-DNA
   3743..4144    +  CDS            Y4CG_SINFN (fragment): Protein inferred from homology: Swiss-Prot protein existence level 3. From Sinorhizobium fredii (strain NBRC 101917 / NGR234).
   4704..5333    +  CDS            pVS1 StaA: stability protein from the Pseudomonas plasmid pVS1 (Heeb et al., 2000)
   5762..6835    +  CDS            pVS1 RepA: replication protein from the Pseudomonas plasmid pVS1 (Heeb et al., 2000)
   6901..7095    +  rep_origin     pVS1 oriV: origin of replication for the Pseudomonas plasmid pVS1 (Heeb et al., 2000)
   7298..7337    +  CDS            rop (fragment): Rop protein, which maintains plasmids at low copy number; rop
   7439..7579    +  misc_feature   bom: basis of mobility region from pBR322
   7765..8353    -  rep_origin     ori: high-copy-number ColE1/pMB1/pBR322/pUC origin of replication
   8409..8483    -  CDS            yghO (fragment) (sequence partly withheld): YGHO_ECOLI - Experimental evidence at transcript level: Swiss-Prot protein existence level 2. From Escherichia coli (strain K12).
   8482..9459    +  CDS            insH10 (sequence withheld): INH10_ECOLI - Protein inferred from homology: Swiss-Prot protein existence level 3. Involved in the transposition of the insertion sequence IS5. From Escherichia coli (strain K12).
   9639..10433   -  CDS            KanR: aminoglycoside phosphotransferase; aphA-3; confers resistance to kanamycin
  10858..10882   +  misc_feature   LB T-DNA repeat: left border repeat from nopaline C58 T-DNA
  10960..11134   -  polyA_signal   CaMV poly(A) signal: cauliflower mosaic virus polyadenylation signal
  11175..12200   -  CDS            HygR: hygromycin B phosphotransferase confers resistance to hygromycin
  12273..12618   -  promoter       CaMV 35S promoter: strong constitutive promoter from cauliflower mosaic virus
  12275..12321   -  promoter       minimal CaMV 35S promoter: minimal 35S promoter from cauliflower mosaic virus
  12708..12796   +  CDS            lacI (fragment): lac repressor; lacI; The lac repressor binds to the lac operator to inhibit transcription in E. coli. This inhibition can be relieved by adding lactose or isopropyl-β-D-thiogalactopyranoside (IPTG).
  12809..12830   +  protein_bind   CAP binding site: CAP binding activates transcription in the presence of cAMP. E. coli catabolite activator protein
  12845..12875   +  promoter       lac promoter: promoter for the E. coli lac operon
  12879..12901   +  protein_bind   lac operator (fragment): The lac repressor binds to the lac operator to inhibit transcription in E. coli. This inhibition can be relieved by adding lactose or isopropyl-β-D-thiogalactopyranoside (IPTG). lac repressor encoded by lacI
  12940..13192   -  terminator     NOS terminator: nopaline synthase terminator and poly(A) signal
