[The description below was written by a language model from this plasmid's Addgene catalogue record and pLannotate feature annotations shown in this document.]
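Description:
PX2 is a plant expression binary vector built on the s1300-3XFLAG backbone, a pCAMBIA1300-type T-DNA plasmid by its feature layout, intended for Agrobacterium-mediated delivery into Arabidopsis. It carries a high-copy ColE1/pMB1-type origin with the pBR322 bom site for propagation in E. coli. The pVS1 oriV with RepA and StaA provides replication and stable maintenance in Agrobacterium, and an aphA-3 kanamycin resistance gene provides bacterial selection. Between the nopaline-type left and right border repeats sits a hygromycin phosphotransferase cassette, driven by a CaMV 35S promoter and ended by the CaMV poly(A) signal, for selection of transformed plants.

The payload is a fusion of an ABCD1 (PXA1/COMATOSE) segment to EGFP, TurboID and a C-terminal 3xHA tag, followed by a NOS terminator. Only about 300 bp of ABCD1 is annotated, so the construct appears to use a portion of this peroxisomal membrane ABC transporter as a targeting anchor rather than the full protein. This portion places the engineered biotin ligase on the cytosol-facing side of the peroxisome outer membrane. EGFP allows localisation to be checked, HA allows immunodetection, and TurboID biotinylates neighbouring proteins for capture and proteomic identification in living cells.

Two points in the record do not agree. The catalogue lists CaMV35S as the insert promoter, but the feature table annotates a mannopine synthase (MAS) promoter immediately upstream of the fusion, with the only annotated 35S promoter driving HygR. The sequenced plasmid (13.2 kb) is also larger than the stated backbone plus insert, and it contains an IS5 transposase gene (insH10) and a flanking E. coli yghO fragment between the origin and KanR. This suggests an insertion sequence acquired during bacterial propagation.
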