Addgene plasmid #223338: PX2
Purpose: Mapping of cytosol-facing peroxisome outer membrane proximity proteome by proximity-dependent biotinylation in living Arabidopsis cells
Depositing lab: Xiaohong Zhu. Depositing organization: Henan University. Publication: Mapping of cytosol-facing organelle outer membrane proximity proteome by proximity-dependent biotinylation in living Arabidopsis cells. Bao X, Jia H, Zhang X, Tian S, Zhao Y, Li X, Lin P, Ma C, Wang P, Song CP, Zhu X. Plant J. 2024 Apr;118(1):7-23. doi: 10.1111/tpj.16641. Epub 2024 Jan 23. PubMed 38261530.
Backbone
  Vector backbone: s1300-3XFLAG
  Backbone size w/o insert (bp): 9000
  Vector type: Plant Expression
  Selectable markers: Hygromycin
Growth in bacteria
  Bacterial resistance: Kanamycin, 50 μg/mL
  Growth temperature: 37°C
  Growth strain: DH5alpha
  Copy number: High Copy
Gene/Insert
  Gene/Insert name: ABCD1-EGFP-TurboID-3HA
  Species: A. thaliana (mustard weed)
  Insert size (bp): 1900
  Entrez Gene: PXA1 (a.k.a. COMATOSE, CTS, PED3, PEROXISOMAL ABC TRANSPORTER 1, PEROXISOME DEFECTIVE 3, PXA1, T5J17.20, T5J17_20)
  Promoter: CaMV35S
  Tag / fusion protein: EGFP-TurboID-3HA (C terminal on insert)
  Cloning method: Restriction Enzyme; 5′ cloning site Unknown (unknown if destroyed); 3′ cloning site Unknown (unknown if destroyed)
Terms and licenses: Academic/Nonprofit Terms; Industry Terms: Not Available to Industry
How to cite: PX2 was a gift from Xiaohong Zhu (Addgene plasmid # 223338 ; http://n2t.net/addgene:223338 ; RRID:Addgene_223338)
